Addgene plasmid #215051: EGFP-Cyclin D2
Purpose: Expresses EGFP-Cyclin D2 in mammalian cells from a retroviral vector.
Depositing lab: Michele Pagano. Depositing organization: NYU Grossman School of Medicine. Publication: CDK-independent role of D-type cyclins in regulating DNA mismatch repair. Rona G, Miwatani-Minter B, Zhang Q, Goldberg HV, Kerzhnerman MA, Howard JB, Simoneschi D, Lane E, Hobbs JW, Sassani E, Wang AA, Keegan S, Laverty DJ, Piett CG, Pongor LS, Xu ML, Andrade J, Thomas A, Sicinski P, Askenazi M, Ueberheide B, Fenyo D, Nagel ZD, Pagano M. Mol Cell. 2024 Feb 29:S1097-2765(24)00129-1. doi: 10.1016/j.molcel.2024.02.010. PubMed 38458201.
Backbone
  Vector backbone: pBABE
  Vector type: Mammalian Expression, Retroviral
  Selectable markers: Puromycin
Growth in bacteria
  Bacterial resistance: Ampicillin, 100 μg/mL
  Growth temperature: 37°C
  Growth strain: NEB Stable
  Copy number: High Copy
Gene/Insert
  Gene/Insert name: CCND2 (alt name: MPPH3)
  Species: H. sapiens (human)
  Entrez Gene: CCND2 (a.k.a. KIAK0002, MPPH3)
  Promoter: LTR
  Tag / fusion protein: EGFP (N terminal on insert)
  Cloning method: Unknown
  Sequencing primers: 5′ pBABE 5'; 3′ pBABE 3'
Terms and licenses: Academic/Nonprofit Terms; Industry Terms: Not Available to Industry
How to cite: EGFP-Cyclin D2 was a gift from Michele Pagano (Addgene plasmid # 215051 ; http://n2t.net/addgene:215051 ; RRID:Addgene_215051)
