[The description below was written by a language model from this plasmid's Addgene catalogue record and pLannotate feature annotations shown in this document.]
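Description:
EGFP-Cyclin D2 is a pBABE-based Moloney murine leukemia virus retroviral vector for expressing human cyclin D2 (CCND2) fused at its N terminus to EGFP in mammalian cells. In bacteria it is maintained through a high-copy ColE1/pUC-type origin and selected with ampicillin via the β-lactamase gene and its native promoter. The sequenced record is about 6.7 kb, and the annotated features agree with the catalogue description.

The retroviral portion is bounded by MMLV long terminal repeats. Downstream of the 5' LTR lie a packaging signal (Ψ, annotated as an MESV-type fragment) and a truncated gag segment lacking its start codon, which together promote efficient encapsidation of the genomic RNA when the plasmid is introduced into a packaging cell line that supplies the viral proteins in trans. The 5' LTR also serves as the promoter for the payload: an EGFP open reading frame followed, after a short linker region, by the CCND2 coding sequence. Behind the fusion, an SV40 enhancer/early promoter drives puromycin N-acetyltransferase, allowing selection of stably transduced cells with puromycin. The 3' end carries a full LTR; the adjacent short fragment labelled as a ΔU3 LTR and a small lacI fragment appear to be partial annotation matches to backbone sequence rather than functional elements.

Cyclin D2 is the regulatory partner of CDK4 that phosphorylates RB-family proteins to control G1/S progression. This construct provides stable, fluorescently trackable expression of the protein, and was deposited with a study of a CDK-independent role of D-type cyclins in regulating DNA mismatch repair.
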