Features (pLannotate 1.2.2; 13 found; start..end, strand, type, name):
      8..477     +  LTR            LTR: long terminal repeat from Moloney murine leukemia virus
    601..875     +  misc_feature   MESV Ψ (fragment): packaging signal of murine embryonic stem cell virus
    942..1358    +  CDS            gag (truncated): truncated Moloney murine leukemia virus (MMLV) gag gene lacking the start codon
   1399..2115    +  CDS            EGFP: EGFP is a basic (constitutively fluorescent) green fluorescent protein published in 1996, derived from Aequorea victoria. It is reported to be a rapidly-maturing weak dimer with moderate acid sensitivity.
   2137..3000    +  CDS            CCND2: CCND2_HUMAN - Experimental evidence at protein level: Swiss-Prot protein existence level 1. Regulatory component of the cyclin D2-CDK4 (DC) complex that phosphorylates and inhibits members of the retinoblastoma (RB) protein family including RB1 and regulates the cell-cycle during G(1)/S transition. Phosphorylation of RB1 allows dissociation of the transcription factor E2F from the RB/E2F complex and the subsequent transcription of E2F target genes which are responsible for the progression through the G(1) phase. Hypophosphorylates RB1 in early G(1) phase. Cyclin D-CDK4 complexes are major inte
   3020..3349    +  promoter       SV40 promoter: SV40 enhancer and early promoter
   3359..3958    +  CDS            PuroR: puromycin N-acetyltransferase; pac from Streptomyces alboniger; confers resistance to puromycin
   4057..4178    +  LTR            3' LTR (ΔU3) (fragment): self-inactivating 3' long terminal repeat (LTR) from Moloney murine leukemia virus
   4179..4648    +  LTR            LTR: long terminal repeat from Moloney murine leukemia virus
   4714..4766    -  CDS            lacI (fragment): lac repressor; lacI; The lac repressor binds to the lac operator to inhibit transcription in E. coli. This inhibition can be relieved by adding lactose or isopropyl-β-D-thiogalactopyranoside (IPTG).
   4949..5537    -  rep_origin     ori: high-copy-number ColE1/pMB1/pBR322/pUC origin of replication
   5697..6557    -  CDS            AmpR: β-lactamase; bla; confers resistance to ampicillin, carbenicillin, and related antibiotics
   6558..6662    -  promoter       AmpR promoter: bla
>Addgene plasmid #215051 | EGFP-Cyclin D2 | addgene full sequence | sequence record 428741 | Addgene NGS Result
CTGCAGCCTGAATATGGGCCAAACAGGATATCTGTGGTAAGCAGTTCCTGCCCCGGCTCAGGGCCAAGAA
CAGATGGAACAGCTGAATATGGGCCAAACAGGATATCTGTGGTAAGCAGTTCCTGCCCCGGCTCAGGGCC
AAGAACAGATGGTCCCCAGATGCGGTCCAGCCCTCAGCAGTTTCTAGAGAACCATCAGATGTTTCCAGGG
TGCCCCAAGGACCTGAAATGACCCTGTGCCTTATTTGAACTAACCAATCAGTTCGCTTCTCGCTTCTGTT
CGCGCGCTTCTGCTCCCCGAGCTCAATAAAAGAGCCCACAACCCCTCACTCGGGGCGCCAGTCCTCCGAT
TGACTGAGTCGCCCGGGTACCCGTGTATCCAATAAACCCTCTTGCAGTTGCATCCGACTTGTGGTCTCGC
TGTTCCTTGGGAGGGTCTCCTCTGAGTGATTGACTACCCGTCAGCGGGGGTCTTTCATTTGGGGGCTCGT
CCGGGATCGGGAGACCCCTGCCCAGGGACCACCGACCCACCACCGGGAGGCAAGCTGGCCAGCAACTTAT
CTGTGTCTGTCCGATTGTCTAGTGTCTATGACTGATTTTATGCGCCTGCGTCGGTACTAGTTAGCTAACT
AGCTCTGTATCTGGCGGACCCGTGGTGGAACTGACGAGTTCTGAACACCCGGCCGCAACCCTGGGAGACG
TCCCAGGGACTTTGGGGGCCGTTTTTGTGGCCCGACCTGAGGAAGGGAGTCGATGTGGAATCCGACCCCG
TCAGGATATGTGGTTCTGGTAGGAGACGAGAACCTAAAACAGTTCCCGCCTCCGTCTGAATTTTTGCTTT
CGGTTTGGAACCGAAGCCGCGCGTCTTGTCTGCTGCAGCGCTGCAGCATCGTTCTGTGTTGTCTCTGTCT
GACTGTGTTTCTGTATTTGTCTGAAAATTAGGGCCAGACTGTTACCACTCCCTTAAGTTTGACCTTAGGT
CACTGGAAAGATGTCGAGCGGATCGCTCACAACCAGTCGGTAGATGTCAAGAAGAGACGTTGGGTTACCT
TCTGCTCTGCAGAATGGCCAACCTTTAACGTCGGATGGCCGCGAGACGGCACCTTTAACCGAGACCTCAT
CACCCAGGTTAAGATCAAGGTCTTTTCACCTGGCCCGCATGGACACCCAGACCAGGTCCCCTACATCGTG
ACCTGGGAAGCCTTGGCTTTTGACCCCCCTCCCTGGGTCAAGCCCTTTGTACACCCTAAGCCTCCGCCTC
CTCTTCCTCCATCCGCCCCGTCTCTCCCCCTTGAACCTCCTCGTTCGACCCCGCCTCGATCCTCCCTTTA
TCCAGCCCTCACTCCTTCTCTAGGCGCCGGCCGGATCCCAGTGTGGTGGTACGCTACCGGTCGCCACCAT
GGTGAGCAAGGGCGAGGAGCTGTTCACCGGGGTGGTGCCCATCCTGGTCGAGCTGGACGGCGACGTAAAC
GGCCACAAGTTCAGCGTGTCCGGCGAGGGCGAGGGCGATGCCACCTACGGCAAGCTGACCCTGAAGTTCA
TCTGCACCACCGGCAAGCTGCCCGTGCCCTGGCCCACCCTCGTGACCACCCTGACCTACGGCGTGCAGTG
CTTCAGCCGCTACCCCGACCACATGAAGCAGCACGACTTCTTCAAGTCCGCCATGCCCGAAGGCTACGTC
CAGGAGCGCACCATCTTCTTCAAGGACGACGGCAACTACAAGACCCGCGCCGAGGTGAAGTTCGAGGGCG
ACACCCTGGTGAACCGCATCGAGCTGAAGGGCATCGACTTCAAGGAGGACGGCAACATCCTGGGGCACAA
GCTGGAGTACAACTACAACAGCCACAACGTCTATATCATGGCCGACAAGCAGAAGAACGGCATCAAGGTG
AACTTCAAGATCCGCCACAACATCGAGGACGGCAGCGTGCAGCTCGCCGACCACTACCAGCAGAACACCC
CCATCGGCGACGGCCCCGTGCTGCTGCCCGACAACCACTACCTGAGCACCCAGTCCGCCCTGAGCAAAGA
CCCCAACGAGAAGCGCGATCACATGGTCCTGCTGGAGTTCGTGACCGCCGCCGGGATCACTCTCGGCATG
GACGAGCTGTACAAGTCCGGACTCAGATCTAGCAGCGAGCTGCTGTGCCACGAGGTGGACCCGGTCCGCA
GGGCCGTGCGGGACCGCAACCTGCTCCGAGACGACCGCGTCCTGCAGAACCTGCTCACCATCGAGGAGCG
CTACCTTCCGCAGTGCTCCTACTTCAAGTGCGTGCAGAAGGACATCCAACCCTACATGCGCAGAATGGTG
GCCACCTGGATGCTGGAGGTCTGTGAGGAACAGAAGTGCGAAGAAGAGGTCTTCCCTCTGGCCATGAATT
ACCTGGACCGTTTCTTGGCTGGGGTCCCGACTCCGAAGTCCCATCTGCAACTCCTGGGTGCTGTCTGCAT
GTTCCTGGCCTCCAAACTCAAAGAGACCAGCCCGCTGACCGCGGAGAAGCTGTGCATTTACACCGACAAC
TCCATCAAGCCTCAGGAGCTGCTGGAGTGGGAACTGGTGGTGCTGGGGAAGTTGAAGTGGAACCTGGCAG
CTGTCACTCCTCATGACTTCATTGAGCACATCTTGCGCAAGCTGCCCCAGCAGCGGGAGAAGCTGTCTCT
GATCCGCAAGCATGCTCAGACCTTCATTGCTCTGTGTGCCACGGACTTTAAGTTTGCCATGTACCCACCG
TCGATGATCGCAACTGGAAGTGTGGGAGCAGCCATCTGTGGGCTCCAGCAGGATGAGGAAGTGAGCTCGC
TCACTTGTGATGCCCTGACTGAGCTGCTGGCTAAGATCACCAACACAGACGTGGATTGTCTCAAAGCTTG
CCAGGAGCAGATTGAGGCGGTGCTCCTCAATAGCCTGCAGCAGTACCGTCAGGACCAACGTGACGGATCC
AAGTCGGAGGATGAACTGGACCAAGCCAGCACCCCTACAGACGTGCGGGATATCGACCTGTGACTCGACC
CTGTGGAATGTGTGTCAGTTAGGGTGTGGAAAGTCCCCAGGCTCCCCAGCAGGCAGAAGTATGCAAAGCA
TGCATCTCAATTAGTCAGCAACCAGGTGTGGAAAGTCCCCAGGCTCCCCAGCAGGCAGAAGTATGCAAAG
CATGCATCTCAATTAGTCAGCAACCATAGTCCCGCCCCTAACTCCGCCCATCCCGCCCCTAACTCCGCCC
AGTTCCGCCCATTCTCCGCCCCATGGCTGACTAATTTTTTTTATTTATGCAGAGGCCGAGGCCGCCTCGG
CCTCTGAGCTATTCCAGAAGTAGTGAGGAGGCTTTTTTGGAGGCCTAGGCTTTTGCAAAAAGCTTACCAT
GACCGAGTACAAGCCCACGGTGCGCCTCGCCACCCGCGACGACGTCCCCAGGGCCGTACGCACCCTCGCC
GCCGCGTTCGCCGACTACCCCGCCACGCGCCACACCGTCGATCCGGACCGCCACATCGAGCGGGTCACCG
AGCTGCAAGAACTCTTCCTCACGCGCGTCGGGCTCGACATCGGCAAGGTGTGGGTCGCGGACGACGGCGC
CGCGGTGGCGGTCTGGACCACGCCGGAGAGCGTCGAAGCGGGGGCGGTGTTCGCCGAGATCGGCCCGCGC
ATGGCCGAGTTGAGCGGTTCCCGGCTGGCCGCGCAGCAACAGATGGAAGGCCTCCTGGCGCCGCACCGGC
CCAAGGAGCCCGCGTGGTTCCTGGCCACCGTCGGCGTCTCGCCCGACCACCAGGGCAAGGGTCTGGGCAG
CGCCGTCGTGCTCCCCGGAGTGGAGGCGGCCGAGCGCGCCGGGGTGCCCGCCTTCCTGGAGACCTCCGCG
CCCCGCAACCTCCCCTTCTACGAGCGGCTCGGCTTCACCGTCACCGCCGACGTCGAGGTGCCCGAAGGAC
CGCGCACCTGGTGCATGACCCGCAAGCCCGGTGCCTGACGCCCGCCCCACGACCCGCAGCGCCCGACCGA
AAGGAGCGCACGACCCCATGCATCGATAAAATAAAAGATTTTATTTAGTCTCCAGAAAAAGGGGGGAATG
AAAGACCCCACCTGTAGGTTTGGCAAGCTAGCTTAAGTAACGCCATTTTGCAAGGCATGGAAAAATACAT
AACTGAGAATAGAGAAGTTCAGATCAAGGTCAGGAACAGATGGAACAGCTGAATATGGGCCAAACAGGAT
ATCTGTGGTAAGCAGTTCCTGCCCCGGCTCAGGGCCAAGAACAGATGGAACAGCTGAATATGGGCCAAAC
AGGATATCTGTGGTAAGCAGTTCCTGCCCCGGCTCAGGGCCAAGAACAGATGGTCCCCAGATGCGGTCCA
GCCCTCAGCAGTTTCTAGAGAACCATCAGATGTTTCCAGGGTGCCCCAAGGACCTGAAATGACCCTGTGC
CTTATTTGAACTAACCAATCAGTTCGCTTCTCGCTTCTGTTCGCGCGCTTCTGCTCCCCGAGCTCAATAA
AAGAGCCCACAACCCCTCACTCGGGGCGCCAGTCCTCCGATTGACTGAGTCGCCCGGGTACCCGTGTATC
CAATAAACCCTCTTGCAGTTGCATCCGACTTGTGGTCTCGCTGTTCCTTGGGAGGGTCTCCTCTGAGTGA
TTGACTACCCGTCAGCGGGGGTCTTTCACATGCAGCATGTATCAAAATTAATTTGGTTTTTTTTCTTAAG
TATTTACATTAAATGGCCATAGTTGCATTAATGAATCGGCCAACGCGCGGGGAGAGGCGGTTTGCGTATT
GGGCGCTCTTCCGCTTCCTCGCTCACTGACTCGCTGCGCTCGGTCGTTCGGCTGCGGCGAGCGGTATCAG
CTCACTCAAAGGCGGTAATACGGTTATCCACAGAATCAGGGGATAACGCAGGAAAGAACATGTGAGCAAA
AGGCCAGCAAAAGGCCAGGAACCGTAAAAAGGCCGCGTTGCTGGCGTTTTTCCATAGGCTCCGCCCCCCT
GACGAGCATCACAAAAATCGACGCTCAAGTCAGAGGTGGCGAAACCCGACAGGACTATAAAGATACCAGG
CGTTTCCCCCTGGAAGCTCCCTCGTGCGCTCTCCTGTTCCGACCCTGCCGCTTACCGGATACCTGTCCGC
CTTTCTCCCTTCGGGAAGCGTGGCGCTTTCTCATAGCTCACGCTGTAGGTATCTCAGTTCGGTGTAGGTC
GTTCGCTCCAAGCTGGGCTGTGTGCACGAACCCCCCGTTCAGCCCGACCGCTGCGCCTTATCCGGTAACT
ATCGTCTTGAGTCCAACCCGGTAAGACACGACTTATCGCCACTGGCAGCAGCCACTGGTAACAGGATTAG
CAGAGCGAGGTATGTAGGCGGTGCTACAGAGTTCTTGAAGTGGTGGCCTAACTACGGCTACACTAGAAGA
ACAGTATTTGGTATCTGCGCTCTGCTGAAGCCAGTTACCTTCGGAAAAAGAGTTGGTAGCTCTTGATCCG
GCAAACAAACCACCGCTGGTAGCGGTGGTTTTTTTGTTTGCAAGCAGCAGATTACGCGCAGAAAAAAAGG
ATCTCAAGAAGATCCTTTGATCTTTTCTACGGGGTCTGACGCTCAGTGGAACGAAAACTCACGTTAAGGG
ATTTTGGTCATGAGATTATCAAAAAGGATCTTCACCTAGATCCTTTTGCGGCCGCAAATCAATCTAAAGT
ATATATGAGTAAACTTGGTCTGACAGTTACCAATGCTTAATCAGTGAGGCACCTATCTCAGCGATCTGTC
TATTTCGTTCATCCATAGTTGCCTGACTCCCCGTCGTGTAGATAACTACGATACGGGAGGGCTTACCATC
TGGCCCCAGTGCTGCAATGATACCGCGAGACCCACGCTCACCGGCTCCAGATTTATCAGCAATAAACCAG
CCAGCCGGAAGGGCCGAGCGCAGAAGTGGTCCTGCAACTTTATCCGCCTCCATCCAGTCTATTAATTGTT
GCCGGGAAGCTAGAGTAAGTAGTTCGCCAGTTAATAGTTTGCGCAACGTTGTTGCCATTGCTACAGGCAT
CGTGGTGTCACGCTCGTCGTTTGGTATGGCTTCATTCAGCTCCGGTTCCCAACGATCAAGGCGAGTTACA
TGATCCCCCATGTTGTGCAAAAAAGCGGTTAGCTCCTTCGGTCCTCCGATCGTTGTCAGAAGTAAGTTGG
CCGCAGTGTTATCACTCATGGTTATGGCAGCACTGCATAATTCTCTTACTGTCATGCCATCCGTAAGATG
CTTTTCTGTGACTGGTGAGTACTCAACCAAGTCATTCTGAGAATAGTGTATGCGGCGACCGAGTTGCTCT
TGCCCGGCGTCAATACGGGATAATACCGCGCCACATAGCAGAACTTTAAAAGTGCTCATCATTGGAAAAC
GTTCTTCGGGGCGAAAACTCTCAAGGATCTTACCGCTGTTGAGATCCAGTTCGATGTAACCCACTCGTGC
ACCCAACTGATCTTCAGCATCTTTTACTTTCACCAGCGTTTCTGGGTGAGCAAAAACAGGAAGGCAAAAT
GCCGCAAAAAAGGGAATAAGGGCGACACGGAAATGTTGAATACTCATACTCTTCCTTTTTCAATATTATT
GAAGCATTTATCAGGGTTATTGTCTCATGAGCGGATACATATTTGAATGTATTTAGAAAAATAAACAAAT
AGGGGTTCCGCGCACATTTCCCCGAAAAGTGCCAC
